Addgene plasmid #188124: pMXS-IRES-BLAST flag-CAD N1394A
Purpose: Expresses C-terminal flag-tagged human CAD N1394A in mammalian cells
Depositing lab: Richard Possemato. Depositing organization: NYU Grossman School of Medicine. Publication: Allosteric regulation of CAD modulates de novo pyrimidine synthesis during the cell cycle. Shin J, Mir H, Khurram MA, Fujihara KM, Dynlacht BD, Cardozo TJ, Possemato R. Nat Metab. 2023 Feb 6. doi: 10.1038/s42255-023-00735-9. PubMed 36747088.
Backbone
  Vector backbone: pMXS-IRES-BLAST
  Backbone size w/o insert (bp): 5623
  Vector type: Mammalian Expression, Retroviral
  Selectable markers: Blasticidin
Growth in bacteria
  Bacterial resistance: Ampicillin, 100 μg/mL
  Growth temperature: 37°C
  Growth strain: NEB Stable
  Copy number: High Copy
Gene/Insert
  Gene/Insert name: CAD (alt name: carbamoyl-phosphate synthetase 2, aspartate transcarbamylase, and dihydroorotase)
  Species: H. sapiens (human)
  Insert size (bp): 6702
  Mutation: TCC -> AGT silent mutations at nt439-441 eliminating PAM site for sgRNA target sequence 5'-ATTGGGGTCCAAGAATGGCA-3' and AA -> GC mutations at nt4180-4181 for Asn1394 -> Ala mutation of CAD
  Entrez Gene: CAD (a.k.a. CDG1Z, DEE50, EIEE50, GATD4)
  Tag / fusion protein: Flag tag (N terminal on insert)
  Cloning method: Gibson Cloning
  Sequencing primers: 5′ AGTAGACGGCATCGCAGCTTGGATA; 3′ CGGAATTTACGTAGCGGCCGC
Terms and licenses: Academic/Nonprofit Terms; Industry Terms: Not Available to Industry
How to cite: pMXS-IRES-BLAST flag-CAD N1394A was a gift from Richard Possemato (Addgene plasmid # 188124 ; http://n2t.net/addgene:188124 ; RRID:Addgene_188124)
