[The description below was written by a language model from this plasmid's Addgene catalogue record and pLannotate feature annotations shown in this document.]
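Description:
pMXS-IRES-BLAST flag-CAD N1394A is a Moloney murine leukemia virus-based retroviral expression vector built on the pMXS-IRES-BLAST backbone, used for stable delivery of a mutant human CAD cDNA into mammalian cells. In bacteria it replicates from a high-copy ColE1/pUC-type origin and is selected with ampicillin through the β-lactamase gene and its native promoter. The retroviral portion comprises a 5′ MMLV LTR, the MMLV packaging signal (with a fragment annotated as MESV Ψ), a truncated gag lacking its start codon, and a pol region carrying the splice acceptor. These elements allow the transcript to be packaged into virions when the plasmid is introduced into a packaging cell line. No separate internal promoter is annotated, so expression is presumably driven by the 5′ LTR.

The payload is the roughly 6.7 kb human CAD open reading frame. It encodes the multifunctional enzyme of de novo pyrimidine synthesis that combines glutamine amidotransferase, carbamoyl-phosphate synthetase, aspartate transcarbamylase and dihydroorotase activities. The cDNA carries an Asn1394-to-Ala substitution, plus silent changes that remove the PAM of an sgRNA target site. The silent changes should make the transgene resistant to Cas9 cutting, which suits re-expression in cells where endogenous CAD has been targeted. Downstream, an EMCV IRES links CAD to the blasticidin S deaminase gene on one bicistronic transcript, so blasticidin selection enriches for CAD-expressing cells. The cassette ends in the 3′ MMLV LTR region.

The record is inconsistent about the Flag tag: the purpose line calls it C-terminal, while the tag field places it at the N-terminus of the insert, and the tag is not annotated separately in the feature table. The associated study concerns allosteric regulation of CAD during the cell cycle.
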