Features (pLannotate 1.2.2; 14 found; start..end, strand, type, name):
     96..558     +  misc_feature   IRES: internal ribosome entry site (IRES) of the encephalomyocarditis virus (EMCV)
    578..967     +  CDS            BSD: blasticidin S deaminase; Aspergillus terreus BSD; confers resistance to blasticidin
   1016..1137    +  LTR            3' LTR (ΔU3) (fragment): self-inactivating 3' long terminal repeat (LTR) from Moloney murine leukemia virus
   1138..1607    +  LTR            LTR: long terminal repeat from Moloney murine leukemia virus
   1673..1725    -  CDS            lacI (fragment): lac repressor; lacI; The lac repressor binds to the lac operator to inhibit transcription in E. coli. This inhibition can be relieved by adding lactose or isopropyl-β-D-thiogalactopyranoside (IPTG).
   1908..2496    -  rep_origin     ori: high-copy-number ColE1/pMB1/pBR322/pUC origin of replication
   2660..3520    -  CDS            AmpR: β-lactamase; bla; confers resistance to ampicillin, carbenicillin, and related antibiotics
   3521..3625    -  promoter       AmpR promoter: bla
   3655..4248    +  LTR            LTR: long terminal repeat from Moloney murine leukemia virus
   4311..4510    +  misc_feature   MMLV Ψ: packaging signal of Moloney murine leukemia virus (MMLV)
   4562..4650    +  misc_feature   MESV Ψ (fragment): packaging signal of murine embryonic stem cell virus
   4727..5143    +  CDS            gag (truncated): truncated Moloney murine leukemia virus (MMLV) gag gene lacking the start codon
   5153..5527    +  misc_feature   pol region: Moloney murine leukemia virus (MMLV) pol region containing the splice acceptor site
   5556..12230   +  CDS            CAD: PYR1_HUMAN - Experimental evidence at protein level: Swiss-Prot protein existence level 1. This protein is a 'fusion' protein encoding four enzymatic activities of the pyrimidine pathway (GATase, CPSase, ATCase and DHOase). From Homo sapiens (Human).
>Addgene plasmid #188124 | pMXS-IRES-BLAST flag-CAD N1394A | addgene full sequence | sequence record 376999 | Addgene NGS Result
CCCCCTAACGTTACTGGCCGAAGCCGCTTGGAATAAGGCCGGTGTGCGTTTGTCTATATGTTATTTTCCA
CCATATTGCCGTCTTTTGGCAATGTGAGGGCCCGGAAACCTGGCCCTGTCTTCTTGACGAGCATTCCTAG
GGGTCTTTCCCCTCTCGCCAAAGGAATGCAAGGTCTGTTGAATGTCGTGAAGGAAGCAGTTCCTCTGGAA
GCTTCTTGAAGACAAACAACGTCTGTAGCGACCCTTTGCAGGCAGCGGAACCCCCCACCTGGCGACAGGT
GCCTCTGCGGCCAAAAGCCACGTGTATAAGATACACCTGCAAAGGCGGCACAACCCCAGTGCCACGTTGT
GAGTTGGATAGTTGTGGAAAGAGTCAAATGGCTCTCCTCAAGCGTATTCAACAAGGGGCTGAAGGATGCC
CAGAAGGTACCCCATTGTATGGGATCTGATCTGGGGCCTCGGTGCACATGCTTTACATGTGTTTAGTCGA
GGTTAAAAAAACGTCTAGGCCCCCCGAACCACGGGGACGTGGTTTTCCTTTGAAAAACACGATGATAATA
TGGCCACAACCATGGTTCCTTTGTCTCAAGAAGAATCCACCCTCATTGAAAGAGCAACGGCTACAATCAA
CAGCATCCCCATCTCTGAAGACTACAGCGTCGCCAGCGCAGCTCTCTCTAGCGACGGCCGCATCTTCACT
GGTGTCAATGTATATCATTTTACTGGGGGACCTTGTGCAGAACTCGTGGTGCTGGGCACTGCTGCTGCTG
CGGCAGCTGGCAACCTGACTTGTATCGTCGCGATCGGAAATGAGAACAGGGGCATCTTGAGCCCCTGCGG
ACGGTGCCGACAGGTGCTTCTCGATCTGCATCCTGGGATCAAAGCCATAGTGAAGGACAGTGATGGACAG
CCGACGGCAGTTGGGATTCGTGAATTGCTGCCCTCTGGTTATGTGTGGGAGGGCTAAGTCGACGATAAAA
TAAAAGATTTTATTTAGTCTCCAGAAAAAGGGGGGAATGAAAGACCCCACCTGTAGGTTTGGCAAGCTAG
CTTAAGTAACGCCATTTTGCAAGGCATGGAAAAATACATAACTGAGAATAGAGAAGTTCAGATCAAGGTC
AGGAACAGATGGAACAGCTGAATATGGGCCAAACAGGATATCTGTGGTAAGCAGTTCCTGCCCCGGCTCA
GGGCCAAGAACAGATGGAACAGCTGAATATGGGCCAAACAGGATATCTGTGGTAAGCAGTTCCTGCCCCG
GCTCAGGGCCAAGAACAGATGGTCCCCAGATGCGGTCCAGCCCTCAGCAGTTTCTAGAGAACCATCAGAT
GTTTCCAGGGTGCCCCAAGGACCTGAAATGACCCTGTGCCTTATTTGAACTAACCAATCAGTTCGCTTCT
CGCTTCTGTTCGCGCGCTTCTGCTCCCCGAGCTCAATAAAAGAGCCCACAACCCCTCACTCGGGGCGCCA
GTCCTCCGATTGACTGAGTCGCCCGGGTACCCGTGTATCCAATAAACCCTCTTGCAGTTGCATCCGACTT
GTGGTCTCGCTGTTCCTTGGGAGGGTCTCCTCTGAGTGATTGACTACCCGTCAGCGGGGGTCTTTCACAT
GCAGCATGTATCAAAATTAATTTGGTTTTTTTTCTTAAGTATTTACATTAAATGGCCATAGTTGCATTAA
TGAATCGGCCAACGCGCGGGGAGAGGCGGTTTGCGTATTGGGCGCTCTTCCGCTTCCTCGCTCACTGACT
CGCTGCGCTCGGTCGTTCGGCTGCGGCGAGCGGTATCAGCTCACTCAAAGGCGGTAATACGGTTATCCAC
AGAATCAGGGGATAACGCAGGAAAGAACATGTGAGCAAAAGGCCAGCAAAAGGCCAGGAACCGTAAAAAG
GCCGCGTTGCTGGCGTTTTTCCATAGGCTCCGCCCCCCTGACGAGCATCACAAAAATCGACGCTCAAGTC
AGAGGTGGCGAAACCCGACAGGACTATAAAGATACCAGGCGTTTCCCCCTGGAAGCTCCCTCGTGCGCTC
TCCTGTTCCGACCCTGCCGCTTACCGGATACCTGTCCGCCTTTCTCCCTTCGGGAAGCGTGGCGCTTTCT
CATAGCTCACGCTGTAGGTATCTCAGTTCGGTGTAGGTCGTTCGCTCCAAGCTGGGCTGTGTGCACGAAC
CCCCCGTTCAGCCCGACCGCTGCGCCTTATCCGGTAACTATCGTCTTGAGTCCAACCCGGTAAGACACGA
CTTATCGCCACTGGCAGCAGCCACTGGTAACAGGATTAGCAGAGCGAGGTATGTAGGCGGTGCTACAGAG
TTCTTGAAGTGGTGGCCTAACTACGGCTACACTAGAAGAACAGTATTTGGTATCTGCGCTCTGCTGAAGC
CAGTTACCTTCGGAAAAAGAGTTGGTAGCTCTTGATCCGGCAAACAAACCACCGCTGGTAGCGGTGGTTT
TTTTGTTTGCAAGCAGCAGATTACGCGCAGAAAAAAAGGATCTCAAGAAGATCCTTTGATCTTTTCTACG
GGGTCTGACGCTCAGTGGAACGAAAACTCACGTTAAGGGATTTTGGTCATGAGATTATCAAAAAGGATCT
TCACCTAGATCCTTTTGCGGCCGGCCGCAAATCAATCTAAAGTATATATGAGTAAACTTGGTCTGACAGT
TACCAATGCTTAATCAGTGAGGCACCTATCTCAGCGATCTGTCTATTTCGTTCATCCATAGTTGCCTGAC
TCCCCGTCGTGTAGATAACTACGATACGGGAGGGCTTACCATCTGGCCCCAGTGCTGCAATGATACCGCG
AGACCCACGCTCACCGGCTCCAGATTTATCAGCAATAAACCAGCCAGCCGGAAGGGCCGAGCGCAGAAGT
GGTCCTGCAACTTTATCCGCCTCCATCCAGTCTATTAATTGTTGCCGGGAAGCTAGAGTAAGTAGTTCGC
CAGTTAATAGTTTGCGCAACGTTGTTGCCATTGCTACAGGCATCGTGGTGTCACGCTCGTCGTTTGGTAT
GGCTTCATTCAGCTCCGGTTCCCAACGATCAAGGCGAGTTACATGATCCCCCATGTTGTGCAAAAAAGCG
GTTAGCTCCTTCGGTCCTCCGATCGTTGTCAGAAGTAAGTTGGCCGCAGTGTTATCACTCATGGTTATGG
CAGCACTGCATAATTCTCTTACTGTCATGCCATCCGTAAGATGCTTTTCTGTGACTGGTGAGTACTCAAC
CAAGTCATTCTGAGAATAGTGTATGCGGCGACCGAGTTGCTCTTGCCCGGCGTCAATACGGGATAATACC
GCGCCACATAGCAGAACTTTAAAAGTGCTCATCATTGGAAAACGTTCTTCGGGGCGAAAACTCTCAAGGA
TCTTACCGCTGTTGAGATCCAGTTCGATGTAACCCACTCGTGCACCCAACTGATCTTCAGCATCTTTTAC
TTTCACCAGCGTTTCTGGGTGAGCAAAAACAGGAAGGCAAAATGCCGCAAAAAAGGGAATAAGGGCGACA
CGGAAATGTTGAATACTCATACTCTTCCTTTTTCAATATTATTGAAGCATTTATCAGGGTTATTGTCTCA
TGAGCGGATACATATTTGAATGTATTTAGAAAAATAAACAAATAGGGGTTCCGCGCACATTTCCCCGAAA
AGTGCCACCTGCATAATGAAAGACCCCACCTGTAGGTTTGGCAAGCTAGCTTAAGTAACGCCATTTTGCA
AGGCATGGAAAAATACATAACTGAGAATAGAAAAGTTCAGATCAAGGTCAGGAACAGATGGAACAGCTGA
ATATGGGCCAAACAGGATATCTGTGGTAAGCAGTTCCTGCCCCGGCTCAGGGCCAAGAACAGATGGAACA
GCTGAATATGGGCCAAACAGGATATCTGTGGTAAGCAGTTCCTGCCCCGGCTCAGGGCCAAGAACAGATG
GTCCCCAGATGCGGTCCAGCCCTCAGCAGTTTCTAGAGAACCATCAGATGTTTCCAGGGTGCCCCAAGGA
CCTGAAATGACCCTGTGCCTTATTTGAACTAACCAATCAGTTCGCTTCTCGCTTCTGTTCGCGCGCTTCT
GCTCCCCGAGCTCAATAAAAGAGCCCACAACCCCTCACTCGGCGCGCCAGTCCTCCGATTGACTGAGTCG
CCCGGGTACCCGTGTATCCAATAAACCCTCTTGCAGTTGCATCCGACTTGTGGTCTCGCTGTTCCTTGGG
AGGGTCTCCTCTGAGTGATTGACTACCCGTCAGCGGGGGTCTTTCATTTGGGGGCTCGTCCGGGATCGGG
AGACCCCTGCCCAGGGACCACCGACCCACCACCGGGAGGTAAGCTGGCCAGCAACTTATCTGTGTCTGTC
CGATTGTCTAGTGTCTATGACTGATTTTATGCGCCTGCGTCGGTACTAGTTAGCTAACTAGCTCTGTATC
TGGCGGACCCGTGGTGGAACTGACGAGTTCGGAACACCCGGCCGCAACCCTGGGAGACGTCCCAGGGACT
TCGGGGGCCGTTTTTGTGGCCCGACCTGAGTCCAAAAATCCCGATCGTTTTGGACTCTTTGGTGCACCCC
CCTAATAGGAGGGATATGTGGTTCTGGTAGGAGACGAGAACCTAAAACAGTTCCCGCCTCCGTCTGAATT
TTTGCTTTCGGTTTGGGACCGAAGCCGCGCCGCGCGTCTTGTCTGCTGCAGCATCGTTCTGTGTTGTCTC
TGTCTGACTGTGTTTCTGTATTTGTCTGAAAATTAGGGCCAGACTGTTACCACTCCCTTAAGTTTGACCT
TAGGTCACTGGAAAGATGTCGAGCGGATCGCTCACAACCAGTCGGTAGATGTCAAGAAGAGACGTTGGGT
TACCTTCTGCTCTGCAGAATGGCCAACCTTTAACGTCGGATGGCCGCGAGACGGCACCTTTAACCGAGAC
CTCATCACCCAGGTTAAGATCAAGGTCTTTTCACCTGGCCCGCATGGACACCCAGACCAGGTCCCCTACA
TCGTGACCTGGGAAGCCTTGGCTTTTGACCCCCCTCCCTGGGTCAAGCCCTTTGTACACCCTAAGCCTCC
GCCTCCTCTTCCTCCATCCGCCCCGTCTCTCCCCCTTGAACCTCCTCGTTCGACCCCGCCTCGATCCTCC
CTTTATCCAGCCCTCACTCCTTCTCTAGGCGCCCCCATATGGCCATATGAGATCTTATATGGGGCACCCC
CGCCCCTTGTAAACTTCCCTGACCCTGACATGACAAGAGTTACTAACAGCCCCTCTCTCCAAGCTCACTT
ACAGGCTCTCTACTTAGTCCAGCACGAAGTCTGGAGACCTCTGGCGGCAGCCTACCAAGAACAACTGGAC
CGACCGGTGGTACCTCACCCTTACCGAGTCGGCGACACAGTGTGGGTCCGCCGACACCAGACTAAGAACC
TAGAACCTCGCTGGAAAGGACCTTACACAGTCCTGCTGACCACCCCCACCGCCCTCAAAGTAGACGGCAT
CGCAGCTTGGATACACGCCGCCCACGTGAAGGCTGCCGACCCCGGGGGTGGACCATCCTCTAGACTGCCG
GATCTAGCTAGTTAATTAAGGATCCATGGCGGCCCTAGTGTTGGAGGACGGGTCGGTCCTGCGGGGCCAG
CCCTTTGGGGCCGCCGTGTCGACTGCCGGGGAAGTGGTGTTTCAAACCGGCATGGTCGGCTACCCCGAGG
CCCTCACTGATCCCTCCTACAAGGCACAGATCTTAGTGCTCACCTATCCTCTGATCGGCAACTATGGCAT
CCCCCCAGATGAAATGGATGAGTTCGGTCTCTGCAAGTGGTTTGAATCCTCGGGCATCCACGTAGCAGCA
CTGGTAGTGGGAGAGTGCTGTCCTACTCCCAGCCACTGGAGTGCCACCCGCACCCTGCATGAGTGGCTGC
AGCAGCATGGCATCCCTGGCTTGCAAGGAGTAGACACTCGGGAGCTGACCAAGAAGTTGCGGGAACAGGG
GTCTCTGCTGGGGAAGCTGGTCCAGAATGGAACAGAACCTTCAAGTCTGCCATTCTTGGACCCCAATGCC
CGCCCCCTGGTACCAGAGGTCTCCATTAAGACTCCACGGGTATTCAATACAGGGGGTGCCCCTCGGATCC
TTGCTTTGGACTGTGGCCTCAAGTATAATCAGATCCGATGCCTCTGCCAGCGTGGGGCTGAGGTCACTGT
GGTACCCTGGGACCATGCACTAGACAGCCAAGAGTATGAGGGTCTCTTCTTAAGTAATGGGCCTGGTGAC
CCTGCCTCCTATCCCAGTGTCGTATCCACACTGAGCCGTGTTTTATCTGAGCCTAATCCCCGACCTGTCT
TTGGGATCTGCCTGGGACACCAGCTATTGGCCTTAGCCATTGGGGCCAAGACTTACAAGATGAGATATGG
GAACCGAGGCCATAACCAGCCCTGCTTGTTGGTGGGCTCTGGGCGCTGCTTTCTGACATCCCAGAACCAT
GGGTTTGCTGTGGAGACAGACTCACTGCCAGCAGACTGGGCTCCTCTCTTCACCAACGCCAATGATGGTT
CCAATGAAGGCATTGTGCACAACAGCTTGCCTTTCTTCAGTGTCCAGTTTCACCCAGAGCACCAAGCTGG
CCCTTCAGATATGGAACTGCTTTTCGATATCTTTCTGGAAACTGTGAAAGAGGCCACAGCTGGGAACCCT
GGGGGCCAGACAGTTAGAGAGCGGCTGACTGAGCGCCTCTGTCCCCCTGGGATTCCCACTCCCGGCTCTG
GACTTCCACCACCACGAAAGGTTCTGATCCTGGGCTCAGGGGGCCTCTCCATTGGCCAAGCTGGAGAATT
TGACTACTCGGGCTCTCAGGCAATTAAGGCCCTGAAGGAGGAAAACATCCAGACGTTGCTGATCAACCCC
AATATTGCCACAGTGCAGACCTCCCAGGGGCTGGCCGACAAGGTCTATTTTCTTCCCATAACACCTCATT
ATGTAACCCAGGTGATACGTAATGAACGCCCCGATGGTGTGTTACTGACTTTTGGGGGCCAGACTGCTCT
GAACTGTGGTGTGGAGCTGACCAAGGCCGGGGTGCTGGCTCGGTATGGGGTCCGGGTCCTGGGCACACCA
GTGGAGACCATTGAGCTGACCGAGGATCGACGGGCCTTTGCTGCCAGAATGGCAGAGATCGGAGAGCATG
TGGCCCCGAGCGAGGCAGCAAATTCTCTTGAACAGGCCCAGGCAGCCGCTGAACGGCTGGGGTACCCTGT
GCTAGTGCGTGCAGCCTTTGCCCTGGGTGGCCTGGGCTCTGGCTTTGCCTCTAACAGGGAGGAGCTCTCT
GCTCTCGTGGCCCCAGCTTTTGCCCATACCAGCCAAGTGCTAGTAGACAAGTCTCTGAAGGGATGGAAGG
AGATTGAGTACGAGGTGGTGAGAGACGCCTATGGCAACTGTGTCACGGTGTGTAACATGGAGAACTTGGA
CCCACTGGGCATCCACACTGGTGAGTCCATAGTGGTGGCCCCTAGCCAGACACTGAATGACAGGGAGTAT
CAGCTCCTGAGGCAGACAGCTATCAAGGTGACCCAGCACCTGGGAATTGTTGGGGAGTGCAATGTGCAGT
ATGCCTTGAACCCTGAGTCTGAGCAGTATTACATCATTGAAGTGAATGCCAGGCTCTCTCGCAGCTCTGC
CCTGGCCAGTAAGGCCACAGGTTATCCACTGGCTTATGTGGCAGCCAAGCTAGCATTGGGCATCCCTTTG
CCTGAGCTCAGGAACTCTGTGACAGGGGGTACAGCAGCCTTTGAACCCAGCGTGGATTATTGTGTGGTGA
AGATTCCTCGATGGGACCTTAGCAAGTTCCTGCGAGTCAGCACAAAGATTGGGAGCTGCATGAAGAGCGT
TGGTGAAGTCATGGGCATTGGGCGTTCATTTGAGGAGGCCTTCCAGAAGGCCCTGCGCATGGTGGATGAG
AACTGTGTGGGCTTTGATCACACAGTGAAACCAGTCAGCGATATGGAGTTGGAGACTCCAACAGATAAGC
GGATTTTTGTGGTGGCAGCTGCTTTGTGGGCTGGTTATTCAGTGGACCGCCTGTATGAGCTCACACGCAT
CGACCGCTGGTTCCTGCACCGAATGAAGCGTATCATCGCACATGCCCAGCTGCTAGAACAACACCGTGGA
CAGCCTTTGCCGCCAGACCTGCTGCAACAGGCCAAGTGTCTTGGCTTCTCAGACAAACAGATTGCCCTTG
CAGTTCTGAGCACAGAGCTGGCTGTTCGCAAGCTGCGTCAGGAACTGGGGATCTGTCCAGCAGTGAAACA
GATTGACACAGTTGCAGCTGAGTGGCCAGCCCAGACAAATTACCTATACCTAACGTATTGGGGCACCACC
CATGACCTCACCTTTCGAACACCTCATGTCCTAGTCCTTGGCTCTGGCGTCTACCGTATTGGCTCTAGCG
TTGAATTTGACTGGTGTGCTGTAGGCTGCATCCAGCAGCTCCGAAAGATGGGATATAAGACCATCATGGT
GAACTATAACCCAGAGACAGTCAGCACCGACTATGACATGTGTGATCGACTCTACTTTGATGAGATCTCT
TTTGAGGTGGTGATGGACATCTATGAGCTCGAGAACCCTGAAGGTGTGATCCTATCCATGGGTGGACAGC
TGCCCAACAACATGGCCATGGCGTTGCATCGGCAGCAGTGCCGGGTGCTGGGCACCTCCCCTGAAGCCAT
TGACTCGGCTGAGAACCGTTTCAAGTTTTCCCGGCTCCTTGACACCATTGGTATCAGCCAGCCTCAGTGG
AGGGAGCTCAGTGACCTCGAGTCTGCTCGCCAATTCTGCCAGACCGTGGGGTACCCCTGTGTGGTGCGCC
CCTCCTATGTGCTGAGCGGTGCTGCTATGAATGTGGCCTACACGGATGGAGACCTGGAGCGCTTCCTGAG
CAGCGCAGCAGCCGTCTCCAAAGAGCATCCCGTGGTCATCTCCAAGTTCATCCAGGAGGCTAAGGAGATT
GACGTGGATGCCGTGGCCTCTGATGGTGTGGTGGCAGCCATCGCCATCTCTGAGCATGTGGAGAATGCAG
GTGTGCATTCAGGTGATGCGACGCTGGTGACCCCCCCACAAGATATCACTGCCAAAACCCTGGAGCGGAT
CAAAGCCATTGTGCATGCTGTGGGCCAGGAGCTACAGGTCACAGGACCCTTCAATCTGCAGCTCATTGCC
AAGGATGACCAGCTGAAAGTTATTGAATGCAACGTACGTGTCTCTCGCTCCTTCCCCTTCGTTTCCAAGA
CACTGGGTGTGGACCTAGTAGCCTTGGCCACGCGGGTCATCATGGGGGAAGAAGTGGAACCTGTGGGGCT
AATGACTGGTTCTGGAGTTGTGGGAGTAAAGGTGCCTCAGTTCTCCTTCTCCCGCTTGGCGGGTGCTGAC
GTGGTGTTGGGTGTGGAAATGACCAGTACTGGGGAGGTGGCCGGCTTTGGGGAGAGCCGCTGTGAGGCAT
ACCTCAAGGCCATGCTAAGCACTGGCTTTAAGATCCCCAAGAAGAATATCCTGCTGACCATTGGCAGCTA
TAAGAACAAAAGCGAGCTGCTCCCAACTGTGCGGCTACTGGAGAGCCTGGGCTACAGCCTCTATGCCAGT
CTCGGCACAGCTGACTTCTACACTGAGCATGGCGTCAAGGTAACAGCTGTGGACTGGCACTTTGAGGAGG
CTGTGGATGGTGAGTGCCCACCACAGCGGAGCATCCTGGAGCAGCTAGCTGAGAAAAACTTTGAGCTGGT
GATTGCCCTGTCAATGCGTGGAGCTGGGGGCCGGCGTCTCTCTTCCTTTGTCACCAAGGGCTACCGCACC
CGACGCTTGGCCGCTGACTTCTCCGTGCCCCTAATCATCGATATCAAGTGCACCAAACTCTTTGTGGAGG
CCCTAGGCCAGATCGGGCCAGCCCCTCCTTTGAAGGTGCATGTTGACTGTATGACCTCCCAAAAGCTTGT
GCGACTGCCGGGATTGATTGATGTCCATGTGCACCTGCGGGAACCAGGTGGGACACATAAGGAGGACTTT
GCTTCAGGCACAGCCGCTGCCCTGGCTGGGGGTATCACCATGGTGTGTGCCATGCCTAATACCCGGCCCC
CCATCATTGACGCCCCTGCTCTGGCCCTGGCCCAGAAGCTGGCAGAGGCTGGCGCCCGGTGCGACTTTGC
GCTATTCCTTGGGGCCTCGTCTGAAAATGCAGGAACCTTGGGCACCGTGGCCGGGTCTGCAGCCGGGCTG
AAGCTTTACCTCAATGAGACCTTCTCTGAGCTGCGGCTGGACAGCGTGGTCCAGTGGATGGAGCATTTCG
AGACATGGCCCTCCCACCTCCCCATTGTGGCTCACGCGGAGCAGCAAACCGTGGCTGCTGTCCTCATGGT
GGCTCAGCTCACTCAGCGCTCAGTGCACATATGTCACGTGGCACGGAAGGAGGAGATCCTGCTAATTAAA
GCTGCAAAGGCACGGGGCTTGCCAGTGACCTGCGAGGTGGCTCCCCACCACCTGTTCCTAAGCCATGATG
ACCTGGAGCGCCTGGGGCCTGGGAAGGGGGAGGTCCGGCCTGAGCTTGGCTCCCGCCAGGATGTGGAAGC
CCTGTGGGAGAACATGGCTGTCATCGACTGCTTTGCCTCAGACCATGCTCCCCATACCTTGGAGGAGAAG
TGTGGGTCCAGGCCCCCACCTGGGTTCCCAGGGTTAGAGACCATGCTGCCACTACTCCTGACGGCTGTAA
GCGAGGGCCGGCTCAGCCTGGACGACCTGCTGCAGCGATTGCACCACAATCCTCGGCGCATCTTTCACCT
GCCTCCGCAGGAGGACACCTATGTGGAGGTGGATCTGGAGCATGAGTGGACAATTCCCAGCCACATGCCC
TTCTCCAAGGCCCACTGGACACCTTTTGAAGGGCAGAAAGTGAAGGGCACCGTCCGCCGTGTGGTCCTGC
GAGGGGAGGTTGCCTATATCGATGGGCAGGTTCTGGTACCCCCGGGCTATGGACAGGATGTACGGAAGTG
GCCACAGGGGGCTGTTCCTCAGCTCCCACCCTCAGCCCCTGCCACTAGTGAGATGACCACGACACCTGAA
AGACCCCGCCGTGGCATCCCAGGGCTTCCTGATGGCCGCTTCCATCTGCCGCCCCGAATCCATCGAGCCT
CCGACCCAGGTTTGCCAGCTGAGGAGCCAAAGGAGAAGTCCTCTCGGAAGGTAGCCGAGCCAGAGCTGAT
GGGAACCCCTGATGGCACCTGCTACCCTCCACCACCAGTACCGAGACAGGCATCTCCCCAGAACCTGGGG
ACCCCTGGCTTGCTGCACCCCCAGACCTCACCCCTGCTGCACTCATTAGTGGGCCAACATATCCTGTCCG
TCCAGCAGTTCACCAAGGATCAGATGTCTCACCTGTTCAATGTGGCACACACACTGCGTATGATGGTGCA
GAAGGAGCGGAGCCTCGACATCCTGAAGGGGAAGGTCATGGCCTCCATGTTCTATGAAGTGAGCACACGG
ACCAGCAGCTCCTTTGCAGCAGCCATGGCCCGGCTGGGAGGTGCTGTGCTCAGCTTCTCGGAAGCCACAT
CGTCCGTCCAGAAGGGCGAATCCCTGGCTGACTCCGTGCAGACCATGAGCTGCTATGCCGACGTCGTCGT
GCTCCGGCACCCCCAGCCTGGAGCAGTGGAGCTGGCCGCCAAGCACTGCCGGAGGCCAGTGATCAATGCT
GGGGATGGGGTCGGAGAGCACCCCACCCAGGCCCTGCTGGACATCTTCACCATCCGTGAGGAGCTGGGAA
CTGTCAATGGCATGACGATCACGATGGTGGGTGACCTGAAGCACGGACGCACAGTACATTCCCTGGCCTG
CCTGCTCACCCAGTATCGTGTCAGCCTGCGCTACGTGGCACCTCCCAGCCTGCGCATGCCACCCACTGTG
CGGGCCTTCGTGGCCTCCCGCGGCACCAAGCAGGAGGAATTCGAGAGCATTGAGGAGGCGCTGCCTGACA
CTGATGTGCTCTACATGACTCGAATCCAGAAGGAACGATTTGGCTCTACCCAGGAGTACGAAGCTTGCTT
TGGTCAGTTCATCCTCACTCCCCACATCATGACCCGGGCCAAGAAGAAGATGGTGGTGATGCACCCGATG
CCCCGTGTCAACGAGATAAGCGTGGAAGTGGACTCGGATCCCCGCGCAGCCTACTTCCGCCAGGCTGAGA
ACGGCATGTACATCCGCATGGCTCTGTTAGCCACCGTGCTGGGCCGTTTCGACTACAAAGACGATGACGA
CAAGTAGGAATTCCTGCAGGCCTCGAGGGCCGGCGCGCCGCGGCCGCTACGTAAATTCCGCCCCCCCCCC
CCCTCTCCCTCCCCC
